Addgene plasmid #103235: LSB-hsa-miR-139-5p
Purpose: Used to sense miRNA activity using fluorescence based tools. hsa-miR-139-5p target in 3' UTR of of mKate. miRNA activity can be measured by the repression of mKate2 relative to EBFP2 fluorescent proteins . Plasmid is inherently unstable; please see Depositor Comments
Depositing lab: Ron Weiss. Depositing organization: Massachusetts Institute of Technology. Publication: A mixed antagonistic/synergistic miRNA repression model enables accurate predictions of multi-input miRNA sensor activity. Gam JJ, Babb J, Weiss R. Nat Commun. 2018 Jun 22;9(1):2430. doi: 10.1038/s41467-018-04575-0. PubMed 29934631.
Backbone
  Vector backbone: Low Sensor Backbone (LSB)
  Vector type: Mammalian Expression, Synthetic Biology
Growth in bacteria
  Bacterial resistance: Ampicillin and Kanamycin, 100 & 50 μg/mL
  Growth temperature: 30°C
  Growth strain: NEB Stable
  Copy number: High Copy
Gene/Insert
  Gene/Insert name: hsa-miR-139-5p target
  Species: H. sapiens (human)
  Entrez Gene: MIR139 (a.k.a. MIR139-3p, MIRN139, mir-139)
  Promoter: EF-1a
  Cloning method: Gibson Cloning
Terms and licenses: Academic/Nonprofit Terms; Industry Terms: Not Available to Industry
Depositor comments: Please note that this plasmid is inherently unstable due to a repeating poly A element. We recommend performing a diagnostic digest on multiple colonies upon receipt. The depositors would like to note the presence of several discrepancies between the depositor sequence and physical plasmid sequence. In particular, the sequences upstream and downstream of the puromycin coding region have 10 bp insertions which do not affect the ability to perform puromycin selection. The sequences for those regions within the physical plasmids are as follows: Upstream of Puro: GAATTCGACCGCCTGTCTCAAGGTGCCACC; Downstream of Puro: GCTTTGAGACTACGCGTGAATTCACTCCTC.
How to cite: LSB-hsa-miR-139-5p was a gift from Ron Weiss (Addgene plasmid # 103235 ; http://n2t.net/addgene:103235 ; RRID:Addgene_103235)
