[The description below was written by a language model from this plasmid's Addgene catalogue record and pLannotate feature annotations shown in this document.]
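Description:
LSB-hsa-miR-139-5p is a mammalian expression plasmid of about 11 kb built on the Low Sensor Backbone (LSB) and designed as a fluorescent sensor of microRNA activity. It is propagated in E. coli from a high-copy ColE1/pUC-type origin and carries both β-lactamase (ampicillin) and aminoglycoside phosphotransferase (kanamycin) markers. The catalogue entry lists both antibiotics for selection. Remnants of a lac promoter/operator region are also annotated in the bacterial portion of the backbone.

The payload consists of two parallel transcription units of the same design. In each, a human EF-1α core promoter with its intron A drives a fluorescent protein, followed by a rabbit β-globin polyadenylation signal. Each unit is flanked by Gateway attB4, attB1 and attB2 scars, which suggest assembly from modular promoter and gene parts. The first unit expresses the red protein mKate2, and according to the record its 3' UTR contains a target site for human miR-139-5p, although this site is not annotated separately in the feature table. The second unit expresses the blue protein EBFP2 without the target and serves as an internal reference. When miR-139-5p is active in a transfected cell, mKate2 is repressed while EBFP2 is unaffected, so the red-to-blue ratio reports miRNA activity independently of how much plasmid each cell received.

A puromycin N-acetyltransferase gene with its own β-globin poly(A) allows selection in mammalian cells, but the feature table does not identify a promoter for it. The depositor warns that the repeated poly(A) elements make the plasmid inherently unstable. The depositor also notes small insertions flanking the puromycin coding region in the physical plasmid relative to the deposited sequence, which do not impair selection.
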