Features (pLannotate 1.2.2; 28 found; start..end, strand, type, name):
     87..675     -  rep_origin     ori: high-copy-number ColE1/pMB1/pBR322/pUC origin of replication
    846..1706    -  CDS            AmpR: β-lactamase; bla; confers resistance to ampicillin, carbenicillin, and related antibiotics
   1707..1778    -  promoter       AmpR promoter: bla
   1857..2456    +  CDS            PuroR: puromycin N-acetyltransferase; pac from Streptomyces alboniger; confers resistance to puromycin
   2461..2541    +  CDS            HBB (fragment): HBB_PONPY - Experimental evidence at transcript level: Swiss-Prot protein existence level 2. Involved in oxygen transport from the lung to the various peripheral tissues. From Pongo pygmaeus (Bornean orangutan).
   2612..2667    +  polyA_signal   β-globin poly(A) signal: rabbit β-globin polyadenylation signal (Gil and Proudfoot, 1987)
   3646..3666    +  protein_bind   attB4: mutant version of attB; core recombination site for the Gateway® BP reaction BP Clonase™
   3734..3945    +  promoter       EF-1α core promoter: core promoter for human elongation factor EF-1α
   3946..4884    +  intron         EF-1α intron A: intron upstream of the start codon of human EF-1α
   4911..4931    +  protein_bind   attB1: mutant version of attB; core recombination site for the Gateway® BP reaction BP Clonase™
   4951..5646    +  CDS            mKate2: mKate2 is a basic (constitutively fluorescent) red fluorescent protein published in 2009, derived from Entacmaea quadricolor. It is reported to be a rapidly-maturing monomer with moderate acid sensitivity.
   5666..5690    -  protein_bind   attB2: mutant version of attB; recombination site for the Gateway® BP reaction BP Clonase™
   5838..5912    +  CDS            HBB (fragment): HBB_PONPY - Experimental evidence at transcript level: Swiss-Prot protein existence level 2. Involved in oxygen transport from the lung to the various peripheral tissues. From Pongo pygmaeus (Bornean orangutan).
   5983..6038    +  polyA_signal   β-globin poly(A) signal: rabbit β-globin polyadenylation signal (Gil and Proudfoot, 1987)
   6422..6447    +  misc_feature   SA: splice acceptor site
   7119..7139    +  protein_bind   attB4: mutant version of attB; core recombination site for the Gateway® BP reaction BP Clonase™
   7207..7418    +  promoter       EF-1α core promoter: core promoter for human elongation factor EF-1α
   7419..8357    +  intron         EF-1α intron A: intron upstream of the start codon of human EF-1α
   8384..8404    +  protein_bind   attB1: mutant version of attB; core recombination site for the Gateway® BP reaction BP Clonase™
   8415..9131    +  CDS            EBFP2: EBFP2 is a basic (constitutively fluorescent) blue fluorescent protein published in 2007, derived from Aequorea victoria. It is reported to be a rapidly-maturing monomer with moderate acid sensitivity.
   9139..9163    -  protein_bind   attB2: mutant version of attB; recombination site for the Gateway® BP reaction BP Clonase™
   9167..9247    +  CDS            HBB (fragment): HBB_PONPY - Experimental evidence at transcript level: Swiss-Prot protein existence level 2. Involved in oxygen transport from the lung to the various peripheral tissues. From Pongo pygmaeus (Bornean orangutan).
   9318..9373    +  polyA_signal   β-globin poly(A) signal: rabbit β-globin polyadenylation signal (Gil and Proudfoot, 1987)
   9756..9778    -  protein_bind   lac operator (fragment): The lac repressor binds to the lac operator to inhibit transcription in E. coli. This inhibition can be relieved by adding lactose or isopropyl-β-D-thiogalactopyranoside (IPTG). lac repressor encoded by lacI
   9782..9812    -  promoter       lac promoter: promoter for the E. coli lac operon
   9827..9848    -  protein_bind   CAP binding site: CAP binding activates transcription in the presence of cAMP. E. coli catabolite activator protein
   9861..9900    -  CDS            lacI (fragment): lac repressor; lacI; The lac repressor binds to the lac operator to inhibit transcription in E. coli. This inhibition can be relieved by adding lactose or isopropyl-β-D-thiogalactopyranoside (IPTG).
  10073..10882   +  CDS            KanR: aminoglycoside phosphotransferase; aph(3')-Ia; confers resistance to kanamycin in bacteria or G418 (Geneticin®) in eukaryotes
>Addgene plasmid #103235 | LSB-hsa-miR-139-5p | depositor full sequence | sequence record 195519 | Full Sequence
AATTGAGGGGATAACGCAGGAAAGAACATGTGAGCAAAAGGCCAGCAAAAGGCCAGGAACCGTAAAAAGG
CCGCGTTGCTGGCGTTTTTCCATAGGCTCCGCCCCCCTGACGAGCATCACAAAAATCGACGCTCAAGTCA
GAGGTGGCGAAACCCGACAGGACTATAAAGATACCAGGCGTTTCCCCCTGGAAGCTCCCTCGTGCGCTCT
CCTGTTCCGACCCTGCCGCTTACCGGATACCTGTCCGCCTTTCTCCCTTCGGGAAGCGTGGCGCTTTCTC
ATAGCTCACGCTGTAGGTATCTCAGTTCGGTGTAGGTCGTTCGCTCCAAGCTGGGCTGTGTGCACGAACC
CCCCGTTCAGCCCGACCGCTGCGCCTTATCCGGTAACTATCGTCTTGAGTCCAACCCGGTAAGACACGAC
TTATCGCCACTGGCAGCAGCCACTGGTAACAGGATTAGCAGAGCGAGGTATGTAGGCGGTGCTACAGAGT
TCTTGAAGTGGTGGCCTAACTACGGCTACACTAGAAGAACAGTATTTGGTATCTGCGCTCTGCTGAAGCC
AGTTACCTTCGGAAAAAGAGTTGGTAGCTCTTGATCCGGCAAACAAACCACCGCTGGTAGCGGTGGTTTT
TTTGTTTGCAAGCAGCAGATTACGCGCAGAAAAAAAGGATCTCAAGAAGATCCTTTGATCTTTTCTACGG
GGTCTGACGCTCAGTGGAACGAAAACTCACGTTAAGGGATTTTGGTCATGAGATTATCAAAAAGGATCTT
CACCTAGATCCTTTTAAATTAAAAATGAAGTTTTAAATCAATCTAAAGTATATATGAGTAAACTTGGTCT
GACAGTTACCAATGCTTAATCAGTGAGGCACCTATCTCAGCGATCTGTCTATTTCGTTCATCCATAGTTG
CCTGACTCCCCGTCGTGTAGATAACTACGATACGGGAGGGCTTACCATCTGGCCCCAGTGCTGCAATGAT
ACCGCGAGAACCACGCTCACCGGCTCCAGATTTATCAGCAATAAACCAGCCAGCCGGAAGGGCCGAGCGC
AGAAGTGGTCCTGCAACTTTATCCGCCTCCATCCAGTCTATTAATTGTTGCCGGGAAGCTAGAGTAAGTA
GTTCGCCAGTTAATAGTTTGCGCAACGTTGTTGCCATTGCTACAGGCATCGTGGTGTCACGCTCGTCGTT
TGGTATGGCTTCATTCAGCTCCGGTTCCCAACGATCAAGGCGAGTTACATGATCCCCCATGTTGTGCAAA
AAAGCGGTTAGCTCCTTCGGTCCTCCGATCGTTGTCAGAAGTAAGTTGGCCGCAGTGTTATCACTCATGG
TTATGGCAGCACTGCATAATTCTCTTACTGTCATGCCATCCGTAAGATGCTTTTCTGTGACTGGTGAGTA
CTCAACCAAGTCATTCTGAGAATAGTGTATGCGGCGACCGAGTTGCTCTTGCCCGGCGTCAATACGGGAT
AATACCGCGCCACATAGCAGAACTTTAAAAGTGCTCATCATTGGAAAACGTTCTTCGGGGCGAAAACTCT
CAAGGATCTTACCGCTGTTGAGATCCAGTTCGATGTAACCCACTCGTGCACCCAACTGATCTTCAGCATC
TTTTACTTTCACCAGCGTTTCTGGGTGAGCAAAAACAGGAAGGCAAAATGCCGCAAAAAAGGGAATAAGG
GCGACACGGAAATGTTGAATACTCATACTCTTCCTTTTTCAATATTATTGAAGCATTTATCAGGGTTATT
GTCTCATGAGCGGATACATATTTGAATGTAGCTCCGAATTTCTCGAGGGCTTGTCGACGACGGCGGTCTC
CGTCGTCAGGATCATGAATTCGACCCGCCTGCCACCATGACCGAGTACAAGCCCACGGTGCGCCTCGCCA
CCCGCGACGACGTCCCCCGGGCCGTACGCACCCTCGCCGCCGCGTTCGCCGACTACCCCGCCACGCGCCA
CACCGTCGACCCGGACCGCCACATCGAGCGGGTCACCGAGCTGCAAGAACTCTTCCTCACGCGCGTCGGG
CTCGACATCGGCAAGGTGTGGGTCGCGGACGACGGCGCCGCGGTGGCGGTCTGGACCACGCCGGAGAGCG
TCGAAGCGGGGGCGGTGTTCGCCGAGATCGGCCCGCGCATGGCCGAGTTGAGCGGTTCCCGGCTGGCCGC
GCAGCAACAGATGGAAGGCCTCCTGGCGCCGCACCGGCCCAAGGAGCCCGCGTGGTTCCTGGCCACCGTC
GGCGTCTCGCCCGACCACCAGGGCAAGGGTCTGGGCAGCGCCGTCGTGCTCCCCGGAGTGGAGGCGGCCG
AGCGCGCCGGGGTGCCCGCCTTCCTGGAGACATCCGCGCCCCGCAACCTCCCCTTCTACGAGCGGCTCGG
CTTCACCGTCACCGCCGACGTCGAGGTGCCCGAAGGACCGCGCACCTGGTGCATGACCCGCAAGCCCGGT
GCCTGATACGCGTGAATTCACTCCTCAGGTGCAGGCTGCCTATCAGAAGGTGGTGGCTGGTGTGGCCAAT
GCCCTGGCTCACAAATACCACTGAGATCTTTTTCCCTCTGCCAAAAATTATGGGGACATCATGAAGCCCC
TTGAGCATCTGACTTCTGGCTAATAAAGGAAATTTATTTTCATTGCAATAGTGTGTTGGAATTTTTTGTG
TCTCTCACTCGGAAGGACATATGGGAGGGCAAATCATTTAAAACATCAGAATGAGTATTTGGTTTAGAGT
TTGGCAACATATGCCCATATGCTGGCTGCCATGAACAAAGGTTGGCTATAAAGAGGTCATCAGTATATGA
AACAGCCCCCTGCTGTCCATTCCTTATTCCATAGAAAAGCCTTGACTTGAGGTTAGATTTTTTTTATATT
TTGTTTTGTGTTATTTTTTTCTTTAACATCCCTAAAATTTTCCTTACATGTTTTACTAGCCAGATTTTTC
CTCCTCTCCTGACTACTCCCAGTCATAGCTGTCCCTCTTCTCTTATGGAGATCCCTCGACCTGCAGCCCA
AGCTTGAATTCTCTAGAATTACCCTGTTATCCCTATGCTTGGTTTACCGAGCTCTTATTGGTTTTCAAAC
TTCATTGACTGTGCCCAACGCGCCTGGGAGCTCACGGGGACAGCCCCCCCCCAAAGCCCCCAGGGATGTA
ATTACGTCCCTCCCCCGCTAGGGGGCAGCAGCGAGCCGCCCGGGGCTCCGCTCCGGTCCGGCGCTCCCCC
CGCATCCCCGAGCCGGCAGCGTGCGGGGACAGCCCGGGCACGGGGAAGGTGGCACGGGATCGCTTTCCTC
TGAACGCTTCTCGCTGCTCTTTGAGCCTGCAGACACCTGGGGGGATACGGGGAAAAAGCTAGGCTGAAAG
ACCGGTTCTTAGAATGACACGCGCCTGGGAGCTCACGGGGACAGCCCCCCCCCAAAGCCCCCAGGGATGT
AATTACGTCCCTCCCCCGCTAGGGGGCAGCAGCGAGCCGCCCGGGGCTCCGCTCCGGTCCGGCGCTCCCC
CCGCATCCCCGAGCCGGCAGCGTGCGGGGACAGCCCGGGCACGGGGAAGGTGGCACGGGATCGCTTTCCT
CTGAACGCTTCTCGCTGCTCTTTGAGCCTGCAGACACCTGGGGGGATACGGGGAAAAAGCTAACTTCTGA
GACGACAACTTTGTATAGAAAAGTTGGCTCCGAATTCGCCCTTGACAGCAGAGATCCAGTTTGGTTAATT
AATTGGCTCCGGTGCCCGTCAGTGGGCAGAGCGCACATCGCCCACAGTCCCCGAGAAGTTGTGGGGAGGG
GTCGGCAATTGAACCGGTGCCTAGAGAAGGTGGCGCGGGGTAAACTGGGAAAGTGATGTCGTGTACTGGC
TCCGCCTTTTTCCCGAGGGTGGGGGAGAACCGTATATAAGTGCAGTAGTCGCCGTGAACGTTCTTTTTCG
CAACGGGTTTGCCGCCAGAACACAGGTAAGTGCCGTGTGTGGTTCCCGCGGGCCTGGCCTCTTTACGGGT
TATGGCCCTTGCGTGCCTTGAATTACTTCCACCTGGCTGCAGTACGTGATTCTTGATCCCGAGCTTCGGG
TTGGAAGTGGGTGGGAGAGTTCGAGGCCTTGCGCTTAAGGAGCCCCTTCGCCTCGTGCTTGAGTTGAGGC
CTGGCCTGGGCGCTGGGGCCGCCGCGTGCGAATCTGGTGGCACCTTCGCGCCTGTCTCGCTGCTTTCGAT
AAGTCTCTAGCCATTTAAAATTTTTGATGACCTGCTGCGACGCTTTTTTTCTGGCAAGATAGTCTTGTAA
ATGCGGGCCAAGATCTGCACACTGGTATTTCGGTTTTTGGGGCCGCGGGCGGCGACGGGGCCCGTGCGTC
CCAGCGCACATGTTCGGCGAGGCGGGGCCTGCGAGCGCGGCCACCGAGAATCGGACGGGGGTAGTCTCAA
GCTGGCCGGCCTGCTCTGGTGCCTGGCCTCGCGCCGCCGTGTATCGCCCCGCCCTGGGCGGCAAGGCTGG
CCCGGTCGGCACCAGTTGCGTGAGCGGAAAGATGGCCGCTTCCCGGCCCTGCTGCAGGGAGCTCAAAATG
GAGGACGCGGCGCTCGGGAGAGCGGGCGGGTGAGTCACCCACACAAAGGAAAAGGGCCTTTCCGTCCTCA
GCCGTCGCTTCATGTGACTCCACGGAGTACCGGGCGCCGTCCAGGCACCTCGATTAGTTCTCGAGCTTTT
GGAGTACGTCGTCTTTAGGTTGGGGGGAGGGGTTTTATGCGATGGAGTTTCCCCACACTGAGTGGGTGGA
GACTGAAGTTAGGCCAGCTTGGCACTTGATGTAATTCTCCTTGGAATTTGCCCTTTTTGAGTTTGGATCT
TGGTTCATTCTCAAGCCTCAGACAGTGGTTCAAAGTTTTTTTCTTCCATTTCAGGTGTCGTGAGAAGGGC
GAATTCGACCCAAGTTTGTACAAAAAAGCAGGCTGGATCCAGGTGCCACCATGGTGAGCGAGCTGATTAA
GGAGAACATGCACATGAAGCTGTACATGGAGGGCACCGTGAACAACCACCACTTCAAGTGCACATCCGAG
GGCGAAGGCAAGCCCTACGAGGGCACCCAGACCATGAGAATCAAGGCGGTCGAGGGCGGCCCTCTCCCCT
TCGCCTTCGACATCCTGGCTACCAGCTTCATGTACGGCAGCAAAACCTTCATCAACCACACCCAGGGCAT
CCCCGACTTCTTTAAGCAGTCCTTCCCCGAGGGCTTCACATGGGAGAGAGTCACCACATACGAAGATGGG
GGCGTGCTGACCGCTACCCAGGACACCAGCCTCCAGGACGGCTGCCTCATCTACAACGTCAAGATCAGAG
GGGTGAACTTCCCATCCAACGGCCCTGTGATGCAGAAGAAAACACTCGGCTGGGAGGCCTCCACCGAGAC
ACTGTACCCCGCTGACGGCGGCCTGGAAGGCAGAGCCGACATGGCCCTGAAGCTCGTGGGCGGGGGCCAC
CTGATCTGCAACCTTAAGACCACATACAGATCCAAGAAACCCGCTAAGAACCTCAAGATGCCCGGCGTCT
ACTATGTGGACAGGAGACTGGAAAGAATCAAGGAGGCCGACAAAGAGACATACGTCGAGCAGCACGAGGT
GGCTGTGGCCAGATACTGCGACCTCCCTAGCAAACTGGGGCACAAACTTAATTGAGAATTCTACCACCCA
GCTTTCTTGTACAAAGTGGTACGTCTCAAGACCAGAGGTCTCTGCTTCCCGAAAGACTGGAGACACGTGC
ACTGTAGAACTGGAGACACGTGCACTGTAGAACTGGAGACACGTGCACTGTAGAACTGGAGACACGTGCA
CTGTAGACAACCAGAAGAGACCTGTGCTTCACTCCTCAGGTGCAGGCTGCCTATCAGAAGGTGGTGGCTG
GTGTGGCCAATGCCCTGGCTCACAAATACCACTGAGATCTTTTTCCCTCTGCCAAAAATTATGGGGACAT
CATGAAGCCCCTTGAGCATCTGACTTCTGGCTAATAAAGGAAATTTATTTTCATTGCAATAGTGTGTTGG
AATTTTTTGTGTCTCTCACTCGGAAGGACATATGGGAGGGCAAATCATTTAAAACATCAGAATGAGTATT
TGGTTTAGAGTTTGGCAACATATGCCCATATGCTGGCTGCCATGAACAAAGGTTGGCTATAAAGAGGTCA
TCAGTATATGAAACAGCCCCCTGCTGTCCATTCCTTATTCCATAGAAAAGCCTTGACTTGAGGTTAGATT
TTTTTTATATTTTGTTTTGTGTTATTTTTTTCTTTAACATCCCTAAAATTTTCCTTACATGTTTTACTAG
CCAGATTTTTCCTCCTCTCCTGACTACTCCCAGTCATAGCTGTCCCTCTTCTCTTATGGAGATCCCGAGC
GGTGCGTTTTTATGCTTGTAGTATTGTATAATGTTTTTAAGATCCAAGCTTCTGACCTCTTCTCTTCCTC
CCACAGGGCCTCGAGACAATTGCATCGATGGTACCAGTGAAAGTCTGCAATGAATTCGAGTTGGCGCGCC
TGTCATTCTAAATCTCTCTTTCAGCCTAAAGCTTTTTCCCCGTATCCCCCCAGGTGTCTGCAGGCTCAAA
GAGCAGCGAGAAGCGTTCAGAGGAAAGCGATCCCGTGCCACCTTCCCCGTGCCCGGGCTGTCCCCGCACG
CTGCCGGCTCGGGGATGCGGGGGGAGCGCCGGACCGGAGCGGAGCCCCGGGCGGCTCGCTGCTGCCCCCT
AGCGGGGGAGGGACGTAATTACATCCCTGGGGGCTTTGGGAGGGGGCTGTCCCCGTGAGCTCCCAGGCGC
GCCTGTCATTCTAAATCTCTCTTTCAGCCTAAAGCTTTTTCCCCGTATCCCCCCAGGTGTCTGCAGGCTC
AAAGAGCAGCGAGAAGCGTTCAGAGGAAAGCGATCCCGTGCCACCTTCCCCGTGCCCGGGCTGTCCCCGC
ACGCTGCCGGCTCGGGGATGCGGGGGGAGCGCCGGACCGGAGCGGAGCCCCGGGCGGCTCGCTGCTGCCC
CCTAGCGGGGGAGGGACGTAATTACATCCCTGGGGGCTTTGGGGGGGGGCTGTCCCCGTGAGCTCCCAGG
CGCGCCAACTCGGTACCGTATCGATGTCGACGTTAACGCTAGTGATATCAACTTTGTATAGAAAAGTTGG
CTCCGAATTCGCCCTTGACAGCAGAGATCCAGTTTGGTTAATTAATTGGCTCCGGTGCCCGTCAGTGGGC
AGAGCGCACATCGCCCACAGTCCCCGAGAAGTTGTGGGGAGGGGTCGGCAATTGAACCGGTGCCTAGAGA
AGGTGGCGCGGGGTAAACTGGGAAAGTGATGTCGTGTACTGGCTCCGCCTTTTTCCCGAGGGTGGGGGAG
AACCGTATATAAGTGCAGTAGTCGCCGTGAACGTTCTTTTTCGCAACGGGTTTGCCGCCAGAACACAGGT
AAGTGCCGTGTGTGGTTCCCGCGGGCCTGGCCTCTTTACGGGTTATGGCCCTTGCGTGCCTTGAATTACT
TCCACCTGGCTGCAGTACGTGATTCTTGATCCCGAGCTTCGGGTTGGAAGTGGGTGGGAGAGTTCGAGGC
CTTGCGCTTAAGGAGCCCCTTCGCCTCGTGCTTGAGTTGAGGCCTGGCCTGGGCGCTGGGGCCGCCGCGT
GCGAATCTGGTGGCACCTTCGCGCCTGTCTCGCTGCTTTCGATAAGTCTCTAGCCATTTAAAATTTTTGA
TGACCTGCTGCGACGCTTTTTTTCTGGCAAGATAGTCTTGTAAATGCGGGCCAAGATCTGCACACTGGTA
TTTCGGTTTTTGGGGCCGCGGGCGGCGACGGGGCCCGTGCGTCCCAGCGCACATGTTCGGCGAGGCGGGG
CCTGCGAGCGCGGCCACCGAGAATCGGACGGGGGTAGTCTCAAGCTGGCCGGCCTGCTCTGGTGCCTGGC
CTCGCGCCGCCGTGTATCGCCCCGCCCTGGGCGGCAAGGCTGGCCCGGTCGGCACCAGTTGCGTGAGCGG
AAAGATGGCCGCTTCCCGGCCCTGCTGCAGGGAGCTCAAAATGGAGGACGCGGCGCTCGGGAGAGCGGGC
GGGTGAGTCACCCACACAAAGGAAAAGGGCCTTTCCGTCCTCAGCCGTCGCTTCATGTGACTCCACGGAG
TACCGGGCGCCGTCCAGGCACCTCGATTAGTTCTCGAGCTTTTGGAGTACGTCGTCTTTAGGTTGGGGGG
AGGGGTTTTATGCGATGGAGTTTCCCCACACTGAGTGGGTGGAGACTGAAGTTAGGCCAGCTTGGCACTT
GATGTAATTCTCCTTGGAATTTGCCCTTTTTGAGTTTGGATCTTGGTTCATTCTCAAGCCTCAGACAGTG
GTTCAAAGTTTTTTTCTTCCATTTCAGGTGTCGTGAGAAGGGCGAATTCGACCCAAGTTTGTACAAAAAA
GCAGGCTCGCCACCATGGTGAGCAAGGGCGAGGAGCTGTTCACCGGGGTGGTGCCCATCCTGGTCGAGCT
GGACGGCGACGTAAACGGCCACAAGTTCAGCGTGAGGGGCGAGGGCGAGGGCGATGCCACCAACGGCAAG
CTGACCCTGAAGTTCATCTGCACCACCGGCAAGCTGCCCGTGCCCTGGCCCACCCTCGTGACCACCCTGA
GCCACGGCGTGCAGTGCTTCGCCCGCTACCCCGACCACATGAAGCAGCACGACTTCTTCAAGTCCGCCAT
GCCCGAAGGCTACGTCCAGGAGCGCACCATCTTCTTCAAGGACGACGGCACCTACAAGACCCGCGCCGAG
GTGAAGTTCGAGGGCGACACCCTAGTGAACCGCATCGAGCTGAAGGGCGTCGACTTCAAGGAGGACGGCA
ACATCCTGGGGCACAAGCTGGAGTACAACTTCAACAGCCACAACATCTATATCATGGCCGTCAAGCAGAA
GAACGGCATCAAGGTGAACTTCAAGATCCGCCACAACGTGGAGGACGGCAGCGTGCAGCTCGCCGACCAC
TACCAGCAGAACACCCCCATCGGCGACGGCCCCGTGCTGCTGCCCGACAGCCACTACCTGAGCACCCAGT
CCGTGCTGAGCAAAGACCCCAACGAGAAGCGCGATCACATGGTCCTGCTGGAGTTCCGCACCGCCGCCGG
GATCACTCTCGGCATGGACGAGCTGTACAAGTAATACCACCCAGCTTTCTTGTACAAAGTGGTACGCGTG
AATTCACTCCTCAGGTGCAGGCTGCCTATCAGAAGGTGGTGGCTGGTGTGGCCAATGCCCTGGCTCACAA
ATACCACTGAGATCTTTTTCCCTCTGCCAAAAATTATGGGGACATCATGAAGCCCCTTGAGCATCTGACT
TCTGGCTAATAAAGGAAATTTATTTTCATTGCAATAGTGTGTTGGAATTTTTTGTGTCTCTCACTCGGAA
GGACATATGGGAGGGCAAATCATTTAAAACATCAGAATGAGTATTTGGTTTAGAGTTTGGCAACATATGC
CCATATGCTGGCTGCCATGAACAAAGGTTGGCTATAAAGAGGTCATCAGTATATGAAACAGCCCCCTGCT
GTCCATTCCTTATTCCATAGAAAAGCCTTGACTTGAGGTTAGATTTTTTTTATATTTTGTTTTGTGTTAT
TTTTTTCTTTAACATCCCTAAAATTTTCCTTACATGTTTTACTAGCCAGATTTTTCCTCCTCTCCTGACT
ACTCCCAGTCATAGCTGTCCCTCTTCTCTTATGGAGATCCCTCGACCTGCAGCCCAAGCTTGGCGTAATC
ATGGTCATAGCTGTTTCCTGTGTGAAATTGTTATCCGCTCACAATTCCACACAACATACGAGCCGGAAGC
ATAAAGTGTAAAGCCTGGGGTGCCTAATGAGTGAGCTAACTCACATTAATTGCGTTGCGCTCACTGCCCG
CTTTCCAGTCGGGAAACCTGTCGTGCCAGCGGATCGACAGTACTAAGCTTGGTCTAATACCCAATCTCTC
GTCTTATCCAGATGTTTTATACGCCTCTGGCCCGTGTCTCAAAATCTCTGATGTTACATTGCACAAGATA
AAATAATATCATCATGAACAATAAAACTGTCTGCTTACATAAACAGTAATACAAGGGGTGTTATGAGCCA
TATTCAACGGGAAACGTCGAGGCCGCGATTAAATTCCAACATGGATGCTGATTTATATGGGTATAAATGG
GCTCGCGATAATGTCGGGCAATCAGGTGCGACAATCTATCGCTTGTATGGGAAGCCCGATGCGCCAGAGT
TGTTTCTGAAACATGGCAAAGGTAGCGTTGCCAATGATGTTACAGATGAGATGGTCAGACTAAACTGGCT
GACGGAATTTATGCCTCTTCCGACCATCAAGCATTTTATCCGTACTCCTGATGATGCATGGTTACTCACC
ACTGCGATCCCCGGAAAAACAGCATTCCAGGTATTAGAAGAATATCCTGATTCAGGTGAAAATATTGTTG
ATGCGCTGGCAGTGTTCCTGCGCCGGTTGCATTCGATTCCTGTTTGTAATTGTCCTTTTAACAGCGATCG
CGTATTTCGTCTCGCTCAGGCGCAATCACGAATGAATAACGGTTTGGTTGATGCGAGTGATTTTGATGAC
GAGCGTAATGGCTGGCCTGTTGAACAAGTCTGGAAAGAAATGCATAAACTTTTGCCATTCTCACCGGATT
CAGTCGTCACTCATGGTGATTTCTCACTTGATAACCTTATTTTTGACGAGGGGAAATTAATAGGTTGTAT
TGATGTTGGACGAGTCGGAATCGCAGACCGATACCAGGATCTTGCCATCCTATGGAACTGCCTCGGTGAG
TTTTCTCCTTCATTACAGAAACGGCTTTTTCAAAAATATGGTATTGATAATCCTGATATGAATAAATTGC
AGTTTCATTTGATGCTCGATGAGTTTTTCTAATCAGAATTGGTTAATTGGTTGTAACACTGGCAGAGCAT
TACGCTGACTTGACGGGACGGCGCAAGCTCATGACCAAAATCCCTTAACGTGAGTTACGCGTCGTTCCAC
TGAGCGTCAGAGGTATCACTAGTATTACAGAGGTAAGTTATAACAGTCGCCTAACCC
