>Addgene plasmid #103235 | LSB-hsa-miR-139-5p | depositor partial sequence | sequence record 195520 | hsa-miR-139-5p target
ACTGGAGACACGTGCACTGTAGA
