>Addgene plasmid #103235 | LSB-hsa-miR-139-5p | addgene partial sequence | sequence record 269453 | mKate2-F 5'-ACCCGCTAAGAACCTCAAGA-3'
ATCAAGGAGGCCGACAAAGAGACATACGTCGAGCAGCACGAGGTGGCTGTGGCCAGATACTGCGACCTCC
CTAGCAAACTGGGGCACAAACTTAATTGAGAATTCTACCACCCAGCTTTCTTGTACAAAGTGGTACGTCT
CAAGACCAGAGGTCTCTGCTTCCCGAAAGACTGGAGACACGTGCACTGTAGAACTGGAGACACGTGCACT
GTAGAACTGGAGACACGTGCACTGTAGAACTGGAGACACGTGCACTGTAGACAACCAGAAGAGACCTGTG
CTTCACTCCTCAGGTGCAGGCTGCCTATCAGAAGGTGGTGGCTGGTGTGGCCAATGCCCTGGCTCACAAA
TACCACTGAGATCTTTTTCCCTCTGCCAAAAATTATGGGGACATCATGAAGCCCCTTGAGCATCTGACTT
CTGGCTAATAAAGGAAATTTATTTTCATTGCAATAGTGTGTTGGAATTTTTTGTGTCTCTCACTCGGAAG
GACATATGGGAGGGCAAATCATTTAAAACATCAGAATGAGTATTTGGTTTAGAGTTTGGCAACATATGCC
CATATGCTGGCTGCCATGAACAAAGGTTGGCTATAAAGAGGTCATCAGTATATGAAACAGCCCCCTGCTG
TCCATTCCTTATTCCATAGAAAAGCCTTGACTTGAGGTTAGATTTTTTTT
